>Addgene plasmid #36902 | RFXANK (3UXG) | depositor partial sequence | sequence record 46134 | insert
GACTCCCTGTCCATCCACCAGCTCGCAGCACAGGGGGAGCTGGACCAGCTGAAGGAGCATTTGCGGAAAG
GTGACAACCTCGTCAACAAGCCAGACGAGCGCGGCTTCACCCCCCTCATCTGGGCCTCCGCCTTTGGAGA
GATTGAGACCGTTCGCTTCCTGCTGGAGTGGGGTGCCGACCCCCACATCCTGGCAAAAGAGCGAGAGAGC
GCCCTGTCGCTGGCCAGCACAGGCGGCTACACAGACATTGTGGGGCTGCTGCTGGAGCGTGACGTGGACA
TCAACATCTATGATTGGAATGGAGGGACGCCACTGCTGTACGCTGTGCATGGGAACCACGTGAAATGCGT
TGAGGCCTTGCTGGCCCGAGGCGCTGACCTCACCACCGAAGCCGACTCTGGCTACACCCCGATGGACCTT
GCCGTGGCCCTGGGATACCGGAAAGTGCAACAGGTGATCGAGAACCACATCCTCAAGCTCTTCCAGAGCA
ACCTGGTGCCCGCTGACCCTGAG
