>Addgene plasmid #36902 | RFXANK (3UXG) | addgene partial sequence | sequence record 46779 | T7 5'-TAATACGACTCACTATAGGG-3'
GAAATTCCCTCTGAATATTTTGTTTAACTTTAAGAAGGAGATATACCATGCATCATCATCATCATCACAG
CAGCGGCAGAGAAAACTTGTATTTCCAGGGCGACTCCCTGTCCATCCACCAGCTCGCAGCACAGGGGGAG
CTGGACCAGCTGAAGGAGCATTTGCGGAAAGGTGACAACCTCGTCAACAAGCCAGACGAGCGCGGCTTCA
CCCCCCTCATCTGGGCCTCCGCCTTTGGAGAGATTGAGACCGTTCGCTTCCTGCTGGAGTGGGGTGCCGA
CCCCCACATCCTGGCAAAAGAGCGAGAGAGCGCCCTGTCGCTGGCCAGCACAGGCGGCTACACAGACATT
GTGGGGCTGCTGCTGGAGCGTGACGTGGACATCAACATCTATGATTGGAATGGAGGGACGCCACTGCTGT
ACGCTGTGCATGGGAACCACGTGAAATGCGTTGAGGCCTTGCTGGCCCGAGGCGCTGACCTCACCACCGA
AGCCGACTCTGGCTACACCCCGATGGACCTTGCCGTGGCCCTGGGATACCGGAAAGTGCAACAGGTGATC
GAGAACCACATCCTCAAGCTCTTCCAGAGCAACCTGGTGCCCGCTGACCCTGAGTGATGACGAAGCTTGC
GGCCGCACTCGAGCACCACCACCACCACCACTGAGATCCGGCTGCTAACAAAGCCCGAAAGGAAGCTGAG
TTGGCTGCTGCCACCGCTGAGCAATAACTAGCATAACCCCTTGGGGCCTCTAAACGGGTCTTGAGGGGTT
TTTTGCTGAAAGGAGGAACTATATCCGGATTGGCGAATGGG
[90 nt withheld, positions 812-901]
TTTCGCTTTCTTCCCT
