[The description below was written by a language model from this plasmid's Addgene catalogue record.]
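Description:
RFXANK (3UXG) is a bacterial expression plasmid built on the pET28-MHL backbone, a pET28-derived vector from a structural genomics consortium designed for ligation-independent cloning. It carries a 513 bp fragment of human RFXANK (regulatory factor X-associated ankyrin-containing protein, also known as RFX-B or ANKRA1) that corresponds to the ankyrin repeat domain rather than the full open reading frame; the record explicitly cautions that the insert may not be the complete ORF. The total construct is about 7.8 kb, is selected with kanamycin, and is listed as high copy when propagated in a standard cloning strain such as DH5alpha.

The insert is fused at its N terminus to a His tag followed by a TEV protease cleavage site, so the recombinant protein can be captured by immobilised metal affinity chromatography and the tag then removed to leave a near-native domain. The record does not list the promoter directly, but the use of T7 and T7-terminator sequencing primers is consistent with the T7 promoter/terminator expression cassette typical of pET vectors, which would require a host supplying T7 RNA polymerase for expression. No feature table is provided, so details such as the origin of replication and regulatory elements are not documented here.

The plasmid was made to produce the RFXANK ankyrin domain in bacteria for structure determination, and it is linked to the deposited structure with PDB code 3UXG. It is suited to producing purified protein for crystallography, biophysical characterisation or binding studies of this domain.
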