Addgene plasmid #36902: RFXANK (3UXG)
Purpose: Bacterial expression for structure determination; may not be full ORF
Depositing lab: Cheryl Arrowsmith. Depositing organization: University of Toronto.
Backbone
  Vector backbone: pET28-MHL (Addgene plasmid 26096)
  Backbone manufacturer: SGC
  Backbone size w/o insert (bp): 7325
  Total vector size (bp): 7838
  Vector type: Bacterial Expression
Growth in bacteria
  Bacterial resistance: Kanamycin, 50 μg/mL
  Growth temperature: 37°C
  Growth strain: DH5alpha
  Copy number: High Copy
Gene/Insert
  Gene/Insert name: RFXANK (alt names: PDB: 3UXG; regulatory factor X-associated ankyrin-containing protein, ankyrin domain)
  Species: H. sapiens (human)
  Insert size (bp): 513
  GenBank ID: BC114563
  Entrez Gene: RFXANK (a.k.a. ANKRA1, BLS, F14150_1, RFX-B)
  Tag / fusion protein: His tag with TEV cleavage (N terminal on insert)
  Cloning method: Ligation Independent Cloning
  Sequencing primers: 5′ T7; 3′ T7-term
Terms and licenses: Academic/Nonprofit Terms; Industry Terms: Not Available to Industry
Depositor comments: PDB: 3UXG. http://www.thesgc.org/structures/3UXG/
How to cite: RFXANK (3UXG) was a gift from Cheryl Arrowsmith (Addgene plasmid # 36902 ; http://n2t.net/addgene:36902 ; RRID:Addgene_36902)
